>Addgene plasmid #81647 | pDONR223_SPOP_p.K134N | addgene full sequence | sequence record 166356 | Addgene NGS Result
CGTCAGACCCCGTAGAAAAGATCAAAGGATCTTCTTGAGATCCTTTTTTTCTGCGCGTAATCTGCTGCTT
GCAAACAAAAAAACCACCGCTACCAGCGGTGGTTTGTTTGCCGGATCAAGAGCTACCAACTCTTTTTCCG
AAGGTAACTGGCTTCAGCAGAGCGCAGATACCAAATACTGTTCTTCTAGTGTAGCCGTAGTTAGGCCACC
ACTTCAAGAACTCTGTAGCACCGCCTACATACCTCGCTCTGCTAATCCTGTTACCAGTGGCTGCTGCCAG
TGGCGATAAGTCGTGTCTTACCGGGTTGGACTCAAGACGATAGTTACCGGATAAGGCGCAGCGGTCGGGC
TGAACGGGGGGTTCGTGCACACAGCCCAGCTTGGAGCGAACGACCTACACCGAACTGAGATACCTACAGC
GTGAGCTATGAGAAAGCGCCACGCTTCCCGAAGGGAGAAAGGCGGACAGGTATCCGGTAAGCGGCAGGGT
CGGAACAGGAGAGCGCACGAGGGAGCTTCCAGGGGGAAACGCCTGGTATCTTTATAGTCCTGTCGGGTTT
CGCCACCTCTGACTTGAGCGTCGATTTTTGTGATGCTCGTCAGGGGGGCGGAGCCTATGGAAAAACGCCA
GCAACGCGGCCTTTTTACGGTTCCTGGCCTTTTGCTGGCCTTTTGCTCACATGTTCTTTCCTGCGTTATC
CCCTGATTCTGTGGATAACCGTATTACCGCCTTTGAGTGAGCTGATACCGCTCGCCGCAGCCGAACGACC
GAGCGCAGCGAGTCAGTGAGCGAGGAAGCGGAAGAGCGCCCAATACGCAAACCGCCTCTCCCCGCGCGTT
GGCCGATTCATTAATGCAGCTGGCACGACAGGTTTCCCGACTGGAAAGCGGGCAGTGAGCGCAACGCAAT
TAATACGCGTACCGCTAGCCAGGAAGAGTTTGTAGAAACGCAAAAAGGCCATCCGTCAGGATGGCCTTCT
GCTTAGTTTGATGCCTGGCAGTTTATGGCGGGCGTCCTGCCCGCCACCCTCCGGGCCGTTGCTTCACAAC
GTTCAAATCCGCTCCCGGCGGATTTGTCCTACTCAGGAGAGCGTTCACCGACAAACAACAGATAAAACGA
AAGGCCCAGTCTTCCGACTGAGCCTTTCGTTTTATTTGATGCCTGGCAGTTCCCTACTCTCGCGTTAACG
CTAGCATGGATGTTTTCCCAGTCACGACGTTGTAAAACGACGGCCAGTCTTAAGCTCGGGCCCCAAATAA
TGATTTTATTTTGACTGATAGTGACCTGTTCGTTGCAACAAATTGATGAGCAATGCTTTTTTATAATGCC
AACTTTGTACAAAAAAGTTGGCACCATGTCAAGGGTTCCAAGTCCTCCACCTCCGGCAGAAATGTCGAGT
GGCCCCGTAGCTGAGAGTTGGTGCTACACACAGATCAAGGTAGTGAAATTCTCCTACATGTGGACCATCA
ATAACTTTAGCTTTTGCCGGGAGGAAATGGGTGAAGTCATTAAAAGTTCTACATTTTCATCAGGAGCAAA
TGATAAACTGAAATGGTGTTTGCGAGTAAACCCCAAAGGGTTAGATGAAGAAAGCAAAGATTACCTGTCA
CTTTACCTGTTACTGGTCAGCTGTCCAAAGAGTGAAGTTCGGGCAAAATTCAAATTCTCCATCCTGAATG
CCAAGGGAGAAGAAACCAAAGCTATGGAGAGTCAACGGGCATATAGGTTTGTGCAAGGCAAAGACTGGGG
ATTCAACAAATTCATCCGTAGAGATTTTCTTTTGGATGAGGCCAACGGGCTTCTCCCTGATGACAAGCTT
ACCCTCTTCTGCGAGGTGAGTGTTGTGCAAGATTCTGTCAACATTTCTGGCCAGAATACCATGAACATGG
TAAAGGTTCCTGAGTGCCGGCTGGCAGATGAGTTAGGAGGACTGTGGGAGAATTCCCGGTTCACAGACTG
CTGCTTGTGTGTTGCCGGCCAGGAATTCCAGGCTCACAAGGCTATCTTAGCAGCTCGTTCTCCGGTTTTT
AGTGCCATGTTTGAACATGAAATGGAGGAGAGCAAAAAGAATCGAGTTGAAATCAATGATGTGGAGCCTG
AAGTTTTTAAGGAAATGATGTGCTTCATTTACACGGGGAAGGCTCCAAACCTCGACAAAATGGCTGATGA
TTTGCTGGCAGCTGCTGACAAGTATGCCCTGGAGCGCTTAAAGGTCATGTGTGAGGATGCCCTCTGCAGT
AACCTGTCCGTGGAGAACGCTGCAGAAATTCTCATCCTGGCCGACCTCCACAGTGCAGATCAGTTGAAAA
CTCAGGCAGTGGATTTCATCAACTATCATGCTTCGGATGTCTTGGAGACCTCTGGGTGGAAGTCAATGGT
GGTGTCACATCCCCACTTGGTGGCTGAGGCATACCGCTCTCTGGCTTCAGCACAGTGCCCTTTTCTGGGA
CCCCCACGCAAACGCCTGAAGCAATCCTAATTGCCAACTTTCTTGTACAAAGTTGTCATTATAAGAAAGC
ATTGCTTATCAATTTGTTGCAACGAACAGGTCACTATCAGTCAAAATAAAATCATTATTTGCCATCCAGC
TGATATCCCCTATAGTGAGTCGTATTACATGGTCATAGCTGTTTCCTGGCAGCTCTGGCCCGTGTCTCAA
AATCTCTGATGTTACATTGCACAAGATAAAAATATATCATCATGCCTCCTCTAGACCAGCCAGGACAGAA
ATGCCTCGACTTCGCTGCTACCCAAGGTTGCCGGGTGACGCACACCGTGGAAACGGATGAAGGCACGAAC
CCAGTGGACATAAGCCTGTTCGGTTCGTAAGCTGTAATGCAAGTAGCGTATGCGCTCACGCAACTGGTCC
AGAACCTTGACCGAACGCAGCGGTGGTAACGGCGCAGTGGCGGTTTTCATGGCTTGTTATGACTGTTTTT
TTGGGGTACAGTCTATGCCTCGGGCATCCAAGCAGCAAGCGCGTTACGCCGTGGGTCGATGTTTGATGTT
ATGGAGCAGCAACGATGTTACGCAGCAGGGCAGTCGCCCTAAAACAAAGTTAAACATTATGAGGGAAGCG
GTGATCGCCGAAGTATCGACTCAACTATCAGAGGTAGTTGGCGTCATCGAGCGCCATCTCGAACCGACGT
TGCTGGCCGTACATTTGTACGGCTCCGCAGTGGATGGCGGCCTGAAGCCACACAGTGATATTGATTTGCT
GGTTACGGTGACCGTAAGGCTTGATGAAACAACGCGGCGAGCTTTGATCAACGACCTTTTGGAAACTTCG
GCTTCCCCTGGAGAGAGCGAGATTCTCCGCGCTGTAGAAGTCACCATTGTTGTGCACGACGACATCATTC
CGTGGCGTTATCCAGCTAAGCGCGAACTGCAATTTGGAGAATGGCAGCGCAATGACATTCTTGCAGGTAT
CTTCGAGCCAGCCACGATCGACATTGATCTGGCTATCTTGCTGACAAAAGCAAGAGAACATAGCGTTGCC
TTGGTAGGTCCAGCGGCGGAGGAACTCTTTGATCCGGTTCCTGAACAGGATCTATTTGAGGCGCTAAATG
AAACCTTAACGCTATGGAACTCGCCGCCCGACTGGGCTGGCGATGAGCGAAATGTAGTGCTTACGTTGTC
CCGCATTTGGTACAGCGCAGTAACCGGCAAAATCGCGCCGAAGGATGTCGCTGCCGACTGGGCAATGGAG
CGCCTGCCGGCCCAGTATCAGCCCGTCATACTTGAAGCTAGACAGGCTTATCTTGGACAAGAAGAAGATC
GCTTGGCCTCGCGCGCAGATCAGTTGGAAGAATTTGTCCACTACGTGAAAGGCGAGATCACCAAGGTAGT
CGGCAAATAACCCTCGAGCCACCCATGACCAAAATCCCTTAACGTGAGTTACGCGTCGTTCCACTGAG
Features (pLannotate 1.2.2; 12 found; start..end, strand, type, name):
     35..623     +  rep_origin     ori: high-copy-number ColE1/pMB1/pBR322/pUC origin of replication
    806..898     +  CDS            lacI (fragment): lac repressor; lacI; The lac repressor binds to the lac operator to inhibit transcription in E. coli. This inhibition can be relieved by adding lactose or isopropyl-β-D-thiogalactopyranoside (IPTG).
    953..980     -  terminator     rrnB T2 terminator: transcription terminator T2 from the E. coli rrnB gene
   1112..1155    +  terminator     rrnB T1 terminator: Escherichia coli rrnB; transcription terminator T1 from the E. coli rrnB gene
   1202..1238    -  CDS            lacZα (fragment): LacZα fragment of β-galactosidase; lacZ fragment
   1255..1350    +  protein_bind   attL3: mutant version of attL; recombination site for the Gateway® LR reaction LR Clonase™
   1356..2477    +  CDS            SPOP: SPOP_HUMAN - Experimental evidence at protein level: Swiss-Prot protein existence level 1. Component of a cullin-RING-based BCR (BTB-CUL3-RBX1) E3 ubiquitin-protein ligase complex that mediates the ubiquitination of target proteins, leading most often to their proteasomal degradation. In complex with CUL3, involved in ubiquitination and proteasomal degradation of BRMS1, DAXX, PDX1/IPF1, GLI2 and GLI3. In complex with CUL3, involved in ubiquitination of MACROH2A1 and BMI1; this does not lead to their proteasomal degradation. Inhibits transcriptional activation of PDX1/IPF1 targets, such as insu
   2488..2581    -  protein_bind   attL2 (fragment): mutant version of attL; recombination site for the Gateway® LR reaction LR Clonase™
   2599..2617    -  promoter       T7 promoter: promoter for bacteriophage T7 RNA polymerase
   2807..2830    +  promoter       Pc promoter (fragment): intI1 (promoter lies within the coding sequence); class 1 integron promoter
   3006..3062    +  CDS            GmR (fragment): gentamycin acetyltransferase; aacC1; confers resistance to gentamycin
   3069..3860    +  CDS            SmR: aminoglycoside adenylyltransferase (Murphy, 1985); aadA; confers resistance to spectinomycin and streptomycin
