[The description below was written by a language model from this plasmid's Addgene catalogue record and pLannotate feature annotations shown in this document.]
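Description:
pDONR223_SPOP_p.K134N is a Gateway entry clone built on the Invitrogen pDONR223 backbone and carrying a mutant human SPOP open reading frame. It is a bacterial propagation and shuttling plasmid, not an expression vector. It replicates at high copy from a ColE1/pUC-type origin and is selected with spectinomycin through the aadA (SmR) aminoglycoside adenylyltransferase gene, which sits downstream of a class 1 integron Pc promoter fragment. The sequenced record is about 3.9 kb. It also contains rrnB T1 and T2 terminators upstream of the cloning region, which insulate the insert from read-through transcription. Short lacI, lacZα and gentamicin-resistance fragments were also annotated; these look like non-functional backbone remnants.

The insert encodes SPOP, the substrate-adaptor subunit of a CUL3-RBX1 cullin-RING E3 ubiquitin ligase that targets proteins for ubiquitination and, in most cases, proteasomal degradation. This clone carries the K134N substitution. The coding sequence is flanked by attL recombination sites; the automated annotation labels them attL3 and a partial attL2. These sites allow the ORF to be moved by an LR Clonase reaction into any compatible destination vector. No promoter drives the insert in this plasmid. A T7 promoter lies just outside the downstream attL site on the opposite strand, facing back towards the insert. The ORF is in the "closed" configuration, with a stop codon immediately after the coding sequence, so C-terminal fusions from a destination vector will not be translated. The plasmid belongs to the Target Accelerator Plasmid Collection, a set of cancer-associated variant alleles made for systematic functional testing of rare mutations.
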