Addgene plasmid #81647: pDONR223_SPOP_p.K134N
Purpose: Gateway Donor vector containing SPOP, part of the Target Accelerator Plasmid Collection.
Depositing lab: Jesse Boehm & William Hahn & David Root. Depositing organization: Broad Institute. Publication: Systematic Functional Interrogation of Rare Cancer Variants Identifies Oncogenic Alleles. Kim E, Ilic N, Shrestha Y, Zou L, Kamburov A, Zhu C, Yang X, Lubonja R, Tran N, Nguyen C, Lawrence MS, Piccioni F, Bagul M, Doench JG, Chouinard CR, Wu X, Hogstrom L, Natoli T, Tamayo P, Horn H, Corsello SM, Lage K, Root DE, Subramanian A, Golub TR, Getz G, Boehm JS, Hahn WC. Cancer Discov. 2016 Jul;6(7):714-26. doi: 10.1158/2159-8290.CD-16-0160. Epub 2016 May 4. PubMed 27147599.
Backbone
  Vector backbone: pDONR223
  Backbone manufacturer: Invitrogen
  Backbone size w/o insert (bp): 2790
  Vector type: Gateway Entry vector
Growth in bacteria
  Bacterial resistance: Spectinomycin, 50 μg/mL
  Growth temperature: 37°C
  Growth strain: DH5alpha
  Copy number: High Copy
Gene/Insert
  Gene/Insert name: SPOP (alt name: NM_003563.3)
  Species: H. sapiens (human)
  Mutation: K134N
  Entrez Gene: SPOP (a.k.a. BTBD32, NEDMACE, NEDMIDF, NSDVS1, NSDVS2, TEF2)
  Promoter: None
  Cloning method: Gateway Cloning
  Sequencing primers: 5′ M13pUC-fwd; 3′ M13-Rev
Terms and licenses: Academic/Nonprofit Terms; Industry Terms: Not Available to Industry
Depositor comments: Closed state: stop codon immediately follows insert
How to cite: pDONR223_SPOP_p.K134N was a gift from Jesse Boehm & William Hahn & David Root (Addgene plasmid # 81647 ; http://n2t.net/addgene:81647 ; RRID:Addgene_81647)
