>Addgene plasmid #81647 | pDONR223_SPOP_p.K134N | depositor partial sequence | sequence record 154966 | Insert sequence
ATGTCAAGGGTTCCAAGTCCTCCACCTCCGGCAGAAATGTCGAGTGGCCCCGTAGCTGAGAGTTGGTGCT
ACACACAGATCAAGGTAGTGAAATTCTCCTACATGTGGACCATCAATAACTTTAGCTTTTGCCGGGAGGA
AATGGGTGAAGTCATTAAAAGTTCTACATTTTCATCAGGAGCAAATGATAAACTGAAATGGTGTTTGCGA
GTAAACCCCAAAGGGTTAGATGAAGAAAGCAAAGATTACCTGTCACTTTACCTGTTACTGGTCAGCTGTC
CAAAGAGTGAAGTTCGGGCAAAATTCAAATTCTCCATCCTGAATGCCAAGGGAGAAGAAACCAAAGCTAT
GGAGAGTCAACGGGCATATAGGTTTGTGCAAGGCAAAGACTGGGGATTCAACAAATTCATCCGTAGAGAT
TTTCTTTTGGATGAGGCCAACGGGCTTCTCCCTGATGACAAGCTTACCCTCTTCTGCGAGGTGAGTGTTG
TGCAAGATTCTGTCAACATTTCTGGCCAGAATACCATGAACATGGTAAAGGTTCCTGAGTGCCGGCTGGC
AGATGAGTTAGGAGGACTGTGGGAGAATTCCCGGTTCACAGACTGCTGCTTGTGTGTTGCCGGCCAGGAA
TTCCAGGCTCACAAGGCTATCTTAGCAGCTCGTTCTCCGGTTTTTAGTGCCATGTTTGAACATGAAATGG
AGGAGAGCAAAAAGAATCGAGTTGAAATCAATGATGTGGAGCCTGAAGTTTTTAAGGAAATGATGTGCTT
CATTTACACGGGGAAGGCTCCAAACCTCGACAAAATGGCTGATGATTTGCTGGCAGCTGCTGACAAGTAT
GCCCTGGAGCGCTTAAAGGTCATGTGTGAGGATGCCCTCTGCAGTAACCTGTCCGTGGAGAACGCTGCAG
AAATTCTCATCCTGGCCGACCTCCACAGTGCAGATCAGTTGAAAACTCAGGCAGTGGATTTCATCAACTA
TCATGCTTCGGATGTCTTGGAGACCTCTGGGTGGAAGTCAATGGTGGTGTCACATCCCCACTTGGTGGCT
GAGGCATACCGCTCTCTGGCTTCAGCACAGTGCCCTTTTCTGGGACCCCCACGCAAACGCCTGAAGCAAT
CC
